>Addgene plasmid #110951 | pLJM60 FLAG NUFIP1 W40A | addgene full sequence | sequence record 244973 | Addgene NGS Result
CGCCTCTCCCCGCGCGTTGGCCGATTCATTAATGCAGCTGGCACGACAGGTTTCCCGACTGGAAAGCGGG
CAGTGAGCGCAACGCAATTAATGTGAGTTAGCTCACTCATTAGGCACCCCAGGCTTTACACTTTATGCTT
CCGGCTCGTATGTTGTGTGGAATTGTGAGCGGATAACAATTTCACACAGGAAACAGCTATGACCATGATT
ACGCCAAGCGCGCAATTAACCCTCACTAAAGGGAACAAAAGCTGGAGCTGCAAGCTTAATGTAGTCTTAT
GCAATACTCTTGTAGTCTTGCAACATGGTAACGATGAGTTAGCAACATGCCTTACAAGGAGAGAAAAAGC
ACCGTGCATGCCGATTGGTGGAAGTAAGGTGGTACGATCGTGCCTTATTAGGAAGGCAACAGACGGGTCT
GACATGGATTGGACGAACCACTGAATTGCCGCATTGCAGAGATATTGTATTTAAGTGCCTAGCTCGATAC
ATAAACGGGTCTCTCTGGTTAGACCAGATCTGAGCCTGGGAGCTCTCTGGCTAACTAGGGAACCCACTGC
TTAAGCCTCAATAAAGCTTGCCTTGAGTGCTTCAAGTAGTGTGTGCCCGTCTGTTGTGTGACTCTGGTAA
CTAGAGATCCCTCAGACCCTTTTAGTCAGTGTGGAAAATCTCTAGCAGTGGCGCCCGAACAGGGACTTGA
AAGCGAAAGGGAAACCAGAGGAGCTCTCTCGACGCAGGACTCGGCTTGCTGAAGCGCGCACGGCAAGAGG
CGAGGGGCGGCGACTGGTGAGTACGCCAAAAATTTTGACTAGCGGAGGCTAGAAGGAGAGAGATGGGTGC
GAGAGCGTCAGTATTAAGCGGGGGAGAATTAGATCGCGATGGGAAAAAATTCGGTTAAGGCCAGGGGGAA
AGAAAAAATATAAATTAAAACATATAGTATGGGCAAGCAGGGAGCTAGAACGATTCGCAGTTAATCCTGG
CCTGTTAGAAACATCAGAAGGCTGTAGACAAATACTGGGACAGCTACAACCATCCCTTCAGACAGGATCA
GAAGAACTTAGATCATTATATAATACAGTAGCAACCCTCTATTGTGTGCATCAAAGGATAGAGATAAAAG
ACACCAAGGAAGCTTTAGACAAGATAGAGGAAGAGCAAAACAAAAGTAAGACCACCGCACAGCAAGCGGC
CGGCCGCTGATCTTCAGACCTGGAGGAGGAGATATGAGGGACAATTGGAGAAGTGAATTATATAAATATA
AAGTAGTAAAAATTGAACCATTAGGAGTAGCACCCACCAAGGCAAAGAGAAGAGTGGTGCAGAGAGAAAA
AAGAGCAGTGGGAATAGGAGCTTTGTTCCTTGGGTTCTTGGGAGCAGCAGGAAGCACTATGGGCGCAGCG
TCAATGACGCTGACGGTACAGGCCAGACAATTATTGTCTGGTATAGTGCAGCAGCAGAACAATTTGCTGA
GGGCTATTGAGGCGCAACAGCATCTGTTGCAACTCACAGTCTGGGGCATCAAGCAGCTCCAGGCAAGAAT
CCTGGCTGTGGAAAGATACCTAAAGGATCAACAGCTCCTGGGGATTTGGGGTTGCTCTGGAAAACTCATT
TGCACCACTGCTGTGCCTTGGAATGCTAGTTGGAGTAATAAATCTCTGGAACAGATTTGGAATCACACGA
CCTGGATGGAGTGGGACAGAGAAATTAACAATTACACAAGCTTAATACACTCCTTAATTGAAGAATCGCA
AAACCAGCAAGAAAAGAATGAACAAGAATTATTGGAATTAGATAAATGGGCAAGTTTGTGGAATTGGTTT
AACATAACAAATTGGCTGTGGTATATAAAATTATTCATAATGATAGTAGGAGGCTTGGTAGGTTTAAGAA
TAGTTTTTGCTGTACTTTCTATAGTGAATAGAGTTAGGCAGGGATATTCACCATTATCGTTTCAGACCCA
CCTCCCAACCCCGAGGGGACCCCATATGCCAAGTACGCCCCCTATTGACGTCAATGACGGTAAATGGCCC
GCCTGGCATTATGCCCAGTACATGACCTTATGGGACTTTCCTACTTGGCAGTACATCTACGTATTAGTCA
TCGCTATTACCATGGTGATGCGGTTTTGGCAGTACATCAATGGGCGTGGATAGCGGTTTGACTCACGGGG
ATTTCCAAGTCTCCACCCCATTGACGTCAATGGGAGTTTGTTTTGGCACCAAAATCAACGGGACTTTCCA
AAATGTCGTAACAACTCCGCCCCATTGACGCAAATGGGCGGTAGGCGTGTACGGTGGGAGGTCTATATAA
GCAGAGCTCGTTTAGTGAACCGTCAGATCGCCTGGAGACGCCATCCACGCTGTTTTGACCTCCATAGAAG
ACACCGGGACCGATCCAGCCTCCGCGGCCGGGAACGGTGCATTGGAACGCGGATTCCCCGTGCCAAGAGT
GACGTAAGTACCGCCTATAGAGTCTATAGGCCCACCCCCTTGGCTTCGTTAGAACGCGGCTACAATTAAT
ACATAACCTTATGTATCATACACATACGATTTAGGTGACACTATAGAATAACATCCACTTTGCCTTTCTC
TCCACAGGTGTCCACTCCCAGGTCCAACTGCACCTCGGTTCTATCGATTGAATTCACCATGGAAATGGAC
TACAAGGATGACGATGACAAGGGTGGTGGTGGTGGTGCGTCGACGATGGCTGAGCCGACTAGTGATTTCG
AGACTCCTATCGGGTGGCATGCGTCTCCCGAGCTGACTCCCACGTTAGGGCCCCTGAGCGACACTGCCCC
GCCGCGGGACAGCTGGATGTTCGCGGCAATGCTGCCGCCACCGCCACCACCACTTACGTCCTCGCTTCCC
GCAGCCGGGTCAAAGCCTTCCTCTGAGTCGCAGCCCCCCATGGAGGCCCAGTCTCTCCCCGGGGCTCCGC
CCCCCTTCGACGCCCAGATTCTTCCCGGGGCGCAACCCCCCTTCGACGCCCAGTCTCCCCTTGATTCTCA
GCCTCAACCCAGCGGCCAGCCTTGGAATTTCCATGCTTCCACATCGTGGTATTGGAGACAGTCTTCTGAT
AGGTTTCCTCGGCATCAGAAGTCCTTCAACCCTGCAGTTAAAAATTCTTATTATCCACGAAAGTATGATG
CAAAATTCACAGACTTCAGCTTACCTCCCAGTAGAAAACAGAAAAAAAAGAAAAGAAAGGAACCAGTTTT
TCACTTTTTTTGTGATACCTGTGATCGTGGTTTTAAAAATCAAGAAAAGTATGACAAACACATGTCTGAA
CATACAAAATGCCCTGAATTAGATTGCTCTTTTACTGCACACGAGAAGATTGTCCAGTTCCATTGGAGAA
ATATGCATGCTCCTGGCATGAAGAAGATCAAGTTAGACACTCCAGAGGAAATTGCACGGTGGAGGGAAGA
AAGAAGGAAAAACTATCCAACTCTGGCCAATATTGAAAGGAAGAAGAAGTTAAAACTTGAAAAGGAGAAG
AGAGGAGCAGTATTGACAACAACACAATATGGCAAGATGAAGGGGATGTCCAGACATTCACAAATGGCAA
AGATCAGAAGTCCTGGCAAGAATCACAAATGGAAAAACGACAATTCTAGACAGAGAGCAGTCACTGGATC
AGGCAGTCACTTGTGTGATTTGAAGCTAGAAGGTCCACCGGAGGCAAATGCAGATCCTCTTGGTGTTTTG
ATAAACAGTGATTCTGAGTCTGATAAGGAGGAGAAACCACAACATTCTGTGATACCCAAGGAAGTGACAC
CAGCCCTATGCTCACTAATGAGTAGCTATGGCAGTCTTTCAGGGTCAGAGAGTGAGCCAGAAGAAACTCC
CATCAAGACTGAAGCAGACGTTTTGGCAGAAAACCAGGTTCTTGATAGCAGTGCTCCTAAGAGTCCAAGT
CAAGATGTTAAAGCAACTGTTAGAAATTTTTCAGAAGCCAAGAGTGAGAACCGAAAGAAAAGCTTTGAAA
AAACAAACCCTAAGAGGAAAAAAGATTATCACAACTATCAAACGTTATTCGAACCAAGAACACACCATCC
ATATCTCTTGGAAATGCTTCTAGCTCCGGACATTCGACATGAAAGAAATGTGATTTTGCAGTGTGTTCGG
TACATCATCAAAAAAGACTTTTTTGGACTGGATACTAATTCTGCGAAAAGTAAAGATGTATAGGCGGCCG
CAGTGAGAATTCTCGACCTCGAGACAAATGGCAGTATTCATCCACAATTTTAAAAGAAAAGGGGGGATTG
GGGGGTACAGTGCAGGGGAAAGAATAGTAGACATAATAGCAACAGACATACAAACTAAAGAATTACAAAA
ACAAATTACAAAAATTCAAAATTTTCGGGTTTATTACAGGGACAGCAGAGATCCACTTTGGCCGCGGCTC
GAGGGGGTTGGGGTTGCGCCTTTTCCAAGGCAGCCCTGGGTTTGCGCAGGGACGCGGCTGCTCTGGGCGT
GGTTCCGGGAAACGCAGCGGCGCCGACCCTGGGTCTCGCACATTCTTCACGTCCGTTCGCAGCGTCACCC
GGATCTTCGCCGCTACCCTTGTGGGCCCCCCGGCGACGCTTCCTGCTCCGCCCCTAAGTCGGGAAGGTTC
CTTGCGGTTCGCGGCGTGCCGGACGTGACAAACGGAAGCCGCACGTCTCACTAGTACCCTCGCAGACGGA
CAGCGCCAGGGAGCAATGGCAGCGCGCCGACCGCGATGGGCTGTGGCCAATAGCGGCTGCTCAGCAGGGC
GCGCCGAGAGCAGCGGCCGGGAAGGGGCGGTGCGGGAGGCGGGGTGTGGGGCGGTAGTGTGGGCCCTGTT
CCTGCCCGCGCGGTGTTCCGCATTCTGCAAGCCTCCGGAGCGCACGTCGGCAGTCGGCTCCCTCGTTGAC
CGAATCACCGACCTCTCTCCCCAGGGGGATCCACCGGAGCTTACCATGACCGAGTACAAGCCCACGGTGC
GCCTCGCCACCCGCGACGACGTCCCCAGGGCCGTACGCACCCTCGCCGCCGCGTTCGCCGACTACCCCGC
CACGCGCCACACCGTCGATCCGGACCGCCACATCGAGCGGGTCACCGAGCTGCAAGAACTCTTCCTCACG
CGCGTCGGGCTCGACATCGGCAAGGTGTGGGTCGCGGACGACGGCGCCGCGGTGGCGGTCTGGACCACGC
CGGAGAGCGTCGAAGCGGGGGCGGTGTTCGCCGAGATCGGCCCGCGCATGGCCGAGTTGAGCGGTTCCCG
GCTGGCCGCGCAGCAACAGATGGAAGGCCTCCTGGCGCCGCACCGGCCCAAGGAGCCCGCGTGGTTCCTG
GCCACCGTCGGCGTCTCGCCCGACCACCAGGGCAAGGGTCTGGGCAGCGCCGTCGTGCTCCCCGGAGTGG
AGGCGGCCGAGCGCGCCGGGGTGCCCGCCTTCCTGGAGACCTCCGCGCCCCGCAACCTCCCCTTCTACGA
GCGGCTCGGCTTCACCGTCACCGCCGACGTCGAGGTGCCCGAAGGACCGCGCACCTGGTGCATGACCCGC
AAGCCCGGTGCCTGACGCCCGCCCCACGACCCGCAGCGCCCGACCGAAAGGAGCGCACGACCCCATGCAT
CGGTACCTTTAAGACCAATGACTTACAAGGCAGCTGTAGATCTTAGCCACTTTTTAAAAGAAAAGGGGGG
ACTGGAAGGGCTAATTCACTCCCAACGAAGACAAGATCTGCTTTTTGCTTGTACTGGGTCTCTCTGGTTA
GACCAGATCTGAGCCTGGGAGCTCTCTGGCTAACTAGGGAACCCACTGCTTAAGCCTCAATAAAGCTTGC
CTTGAGTGCTTCAAGTAGTGTGTGCCCGTCTGTTGTGTGACTCTGGTAACTAGAGATCCCTCAGACCCTT
TTAGTCAGTGTGGAAAATCTCTAGCAGTAGTAGTTCATGTCATCTTATTATTCAGTATTTATAACTTGCA
AAGAAATGAATATCAGAGAGTGAGAGGAACTTGTTTATTGCAGCTTATAATGGTTACAAATAAAGCAATA
GCATCACAAATTTCACAAATAAAGCATTTTTTTCACTGCATTCTAGTTGTGGTTTGTCCAAACTCATCAA
TGTATCTTATCATGTCTGGCTCTAGCTATCCCGCCCCTAACTCCGCCCATCCCGCCCCTAACTCCGCCCA
GTTCCGCCCATTCTCCGCCCCATGGCTGACTAATTTTTTTTATTTATGCAGAGGCCGAGGCCGCCTCGGC
CTCTGAGCTATTCCAGAAGTAGTGAGGAGGCTTTTTTGGAGGCCTAGGGACGTACCCAATTCGCCCTATA
GTGAGTCGTATTACGCGCGCTCACTGGCCGTCGTTTTACAACGTCGTGACTGGGAAAACCCTGGCGTTAC
CCAACTTAATCGCCTTGCAGCACATCCCCCTTTCGCCAGCTGGCGTAATAGCGAAGAGGCCCGCACCGAT
CGCCCTTCCCAACAGTTGCGCAGCCTGAATGGCGAATGGG
[124 nt withheld, positions 6481-6604]
C
[91 nt withheld, positions 6606-6696]
A
[49 nt withheld, positions 6698-6746]
CCTTTGACGTTGGAGTCCACGTTCTTT
[37 nt withheld, positions 6774-6810]
ACCCTATCTCGGTCTATTCTTTTGATTTATAAGGGATTTTGCCGATTTCGGCCTATTGGTTAAAAAATGA
GCTGATTTAACAAAAATTTAACGCGAATTTTAACAAAATATTAACGCTTACAATTTAGGTGGCACTTTTC
GGGGAAATGTGCGCGGAACCCCTATTTGTTTATTTTTCTAAATACATTCAAATATGTATCCGCTCATGAG
ACAATAACCCTGATAAATGCTTCAATAATATTGAAAAAGGAAGAGTATGAGTATTCAACATTTCCGTGTC
GCCCTTATTCCCTTTTTTGCGGCATTTTGCCTTCCTGTTTTTGCTCACCCAGAAACGCTGGTGAAAGTAA
AAGATGCTGAAGATCAGTTGGGTGCACGAGTGGGTTACATCGAACTGGATCTCAACAGCGGTAAGATCCT
TGAGAGTTTTCGCCCCGAAGAACGTTTTCCAATGATGAGCACTTTTAAAGTTCTGCTATGTGGCGCGGTA
TTATCCCGTATTGACGCCGGGCAAGAGCAACTCGGTCGCCGCATACACTATTCTCAGAATGACTTGGTTG
AGTACTCACCAGTCACAGAAAAGCATCTTACGGATGGCATGACAGTAAGAGAATTATGCAGTGCTGCCAT
AACCATGAGTGATAACACTGCGGCCAACTTACTTCTGACAACGATCGGAGGACCGAAGGAGCTAACCGCT
TTTTTGCACAACATGGGGGATCATGTAACTCGCCTTGATCGTTGGGAACCGGAGCTGAATGAAGCCATAC
CAAACGACGAGCGTGACACCACGATGCCTGTAGCAATGGCAACAACGTTGCGCAAACTATTAACTGGCGA
ACTACTTACTCTAGCTTCCCGGCAACAATTAATAGACTGGATGGAGGCGGATAAAGTTGCAGGACCACTT
CTGCGCTCGGCCCTTCCGGCTGGCTGGTTTATTGCTGATAAATCTGGAGCCGGTGAGCGTGGGTCTCGCG
GTATCATTGCAGCACTGGGGCCAGATGGTAAGCCCTCCCGTATCGTAGTTATCTACACGACGGGGAGTCA
GGCAACTATGGATGAACGAAATAGACAGATCGCTGAGATAGGTGCCTCACTGATTAAGCATTGGTAACTG
TCAGACCAAGTTTACTCATATATACTTTAGATTGATTTAAAACTTCATTTTTAATTTAAAAGGATCTAGG
TGAAGATCCTTTTTGATAATCTCATGACCAAAATCCCTTAACGTGAGTTTTCGTTCCACTGAGCGTCAGA
CCCCGTAGAAAAGATCAAAGGATCTTCTTGAGATCCTTTTTTTCTGCGCGTAATCTGCTGCTTGCAAACA
AAAAAACCACCGCTACCAGCGGTGGTTTGTTTGCCGGATCAAGAGCTACCAACTCTTTTTCCGAAGGTAA
CTGGCTTCAGCAGAGCGCAGATACCAAATACTGTTCTTCTAGTGTAGCCGTAGTTAGGCCACCACTTCAA
GAACTCTGTAGCACCGCCTACATACCTCGCTCTGCTAATCCTGTTACCAGTGGCTGCTGCCAGTGGCGAT
AAGTCGTGTCTTACCGGGTTGGACTCAAGACGATAGTTACCGGATAAGGCGCAGCGGTCGGGCTGAACGG
GGGGTTCGTGCACACAGCCCAGCTTGGAGCGAACGACCTACACCGAACTGAGATACCTACAGCGTGAGCT
ATGAGAAAGCGCCACGCTTCCCGAAGGGAGAAAGGCGGACAGGTATCCGGTAAGCGGCAGGGTCGGAACA
GGAGAGCGCACGAGGGAGCTTCCAGGGGGAAACGCCTGGTATCTTTATAGTCCTGTCGGGTTTCGCCACC
TCTGACTTGAGCGTCGATTTTTGTGATGCTCGTCAGGGGGGCGGAGCCTATGGAAAAACGCCAGCAACGC
GGCCTTTTTACGGTTCCTGGCCTTTTGCTGGCCTTTTGCTCACATGTTCTTTCCTGCGTTATCCCCTGAT
TCTGTGGATAACCGTATTACCGCCTTTGAGTGAGCTGATACCGCTCGCCGCAGCCGAACGACCGAGCGCA
GCGAGTCAGTGAGCGAGGAAGCGGAAGAGCGCCCAATACGCAAAC
Features (pLannotate 1.2.2; 31 found; start..end, strand, type, name):
     89..110     +  protein_bind   CAP binding site: CAP binding activates transcription in the presence of cAMP. E. coli catabolite activator protein
    125..155     +  promoter       lac promoter: promoter for the E. coli lac operon
    163..179     +  protein_bind   lac operator: The lac repressor binds to the lac operator to inhibit transcription in E. coli. This inhibition can be relieved by adding lactose or isopropyl-β-D-thiogalactopyranoside (IPTG). lac repressor encoded by lacI
    224..242     +  promoter       T3 promoter: promoter for bacteriophage T3 RNA polymerase
    270..496     +  promoter       RSV promoter: Rous sarcoma virus enhancer/promoter
    497..677     +  LTR            5' LTR (truncated): truncated 5' long terminal repeat (LTR) from HIV-1
    724..849     +  misc_feature   HIV-1 Ψ: packaging signal of human immunodeficiency virus type 1
    833..1171    +  CDS            HIV-1 gag (fragment): gag protein from human immunodeficiency virus 1; gag
   1346..1579    +  misc_feature   RRE: The Rev response element (RRE) of HIV-1 allows for Rev-dependent mRNA export from the nucleus to the cytoplasm.
   1956..1982    +  CDS            Rev (fragment): human immunodeficiency virus 1 (HIV-1) Rev protein; rev; enhances nuclear export of unspliced and incompletely spliced viral mRNAs
   1983..2114    +  enhancer       CMV enhancer (fragment): human cytomegalovirus immediate early enhancer; contains an 18-bp deletion relative to the standard CMV enhancer
   2115..2318    +  promoter       CMV promoter: human cytomegalovirus (CMV) immediate early promoter
   2454..2497    +  intron         CMV intron (fragment): modified intron A from human cytomegalovirus
   2549..2567    +  promoter       SP6 promoter: promoter for bacteriophage SP6 RNA polymerase
   2571..2608    +  CDS            IgH signal sequence (fragment): signal sequence from the mouse immunoglobulin heavy chain variable region
   2661..2681    +  CDS            FLAG (fragment): FLAG® epitope tag, followed by an enterokinase cleavage site
   2706..4190    +  CDS            NUFIP1: NUFP1_HUMAN - Experimental evidence at protein level: Swiss-Prot protein existence level 1. Binds RNA. From Homo sapiens (Human).
   4248..4365    +  misc_feature   cPPT/CTS: central polypurine tract and central termination sequence of HIV-1
   4414..4924    +  promoter       hPGK promoter: human phosphoglycerate kinase 1 promoter
   4946..5545    +  CDS            PuroR: puromycin N-acetyltransferase; pac from Streptomyces alboniger; confers resistance to puromycin
   5588..5671    +  CDS            nef (fragment): NEF_HV1Z2 - Experimental evidence at protein level: Swiss-Prot protein existence level 1. Extracellular Nef protein targets CD4(+) T-lymphocytes for apoptosis by interacting with CXCR4 surface receptors. From Human immunodeficiency virus type 1 group M subtype D (isolate Z2/CDC-Z34) (HIV-1).
   5673..5906    +  LTR            3' LTR (ΔU3): self-inactivating 3' long terminal repeat (LTR) from HIV-1
   5978..6099    +  polyA_signal   SV40 poly(A) signal: SV40 polyadenylation signal
   6139..6274    +  rep_origin     SV40 ori: SV40 origin of replication
   6295..6313    -  promoter       T7 promoter: promoter for bacteriophage T7 RNA polymerase
   6321..6476    +  CDS            lacZα (fragment): LacZα fragment of β-galactosidase; lacZ fragment
   6481..6909    +  rep_origin     f1 ori (sequence partly withheld): f1 bacteriophage origin of replication; arrow indicates direction of (+) strand synthesis
   6962..7066    +  promoter       AmpR promoter: bla
   7067..7927    +  CDS            AmpR: β-lactamase; bla; confers resistance to ampicillin, carbenicillin, and related antibiotics
   8098..8686    +  rep_origin     ori: high-copy-number ColE1/pMB1/pBR322/pUC origin of replication
   8869..76      +  CDS            lacI (fragment) (across the origin): lac repressor; lacI; The lac repressor binds to the lac operator to inhibit transcription in E. coli. This inhibition can be relieved by adding lactose or isopropyl-β-D-thiogalactopyranoside (IPTG).
