[The description below was written by a language model from this plasmid's Addgene catalogue record and pLannotate feature annotations shown in this document.]
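Description:
pLJM60 FLAG NUFIP1 W40A is an 8,885 bp HIV-1-based lentiviral transfer plasmid for expressing a point mutant of human NUFIP1 in mammalian cells. It is maintained in E. coli through a high-copy ColE1/pUC-type origin and the ampicillin resistance gene (β-lactamase), and it also carries an f1 origin and remnants of a lac/lacZα cloning region. The viral portion follows a self-inactivating design. An RSV promoter fused to a truncated 5' LTR drives production of the genomic RNA in packaging cells. This is followed by the Ψ packaging signal with a gag fragment, the Rev response element for Rev-dependent nuclear export, a cPPT/CTS element and a ΔU3 3' LTR. An SV40 polyadenylation signal and SV40 origin lie downstream of the 3' LTR.

Within the provirus, a CMV enhancer/promoter drives an N-terminally FLAG-tagged NUFIP1 open reading frame of about 1.5 kb, cloned between SalI and NotI sites, with the tag supplied by the backbone. The automated annotation also flags short fragments of a CMV intron, an SP6 promoter and an IgH signal sequence between the promoter and the tag. These are partial matches, and the record does not indicate whether they have any function. The insert carries a tryptophan-to-alanine substitution at residue 40. A separate human PGK promoter drives puromycin N-acetyltransferase, so transduced or transfected cells can be selected with puromycin. The construct comes from a study identifying NUFIP1 as a ribosome receptor in starvation-induced ribophagy. The W40A variant presumably serves there as a mutant for comparison with the wild-type protein, although the record does not state what the substitution disrupts.
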