Addgene plasmid #110951: pLJM60 FLAG NUFIP1 W40A
Purpose: expresses mammalian FLAG-NUFIP1 W40A
Depositing lab: David Sabatini. Depositing organization: Whitehead Institute for Biomedical Research. Publication: NUFIP1 is a ribosome receptor for starvation-induced ribophagy. Wyant GA, Abu-Remaileh M, Frenkel EM, Laqtom NN, Dharamdasani V, Lewis CA, Chan SH, Heinze I, Ori A, Sabatini DM. Science. 2018 May 18;360(6390):751-758. doi: 10.1126/science.aar2663. Epub 2018 Apr 26. PubMed 29700228.
Backbone
  Vector backbone: pLJM60
  Total vector size (bp): 8885
  Vector type: Mammalian Expression, Lentiviral
  Selectable markers: Puromycin
Growth in bacteria
  Bacterial resistance: Ampicillin, 100 μg/mL
  Growth temperature: 37°C
  Growth strain: NEB Stable
  Copy number: High Copy
Gene/Insert
  Gene/Insert name: NUFIP1 W40A
  Species: H. sapiens (human)
  Insert size (bp): 1500
  Mutation: changed Tryptophan 40 to alanine
  GenBank ID: NM_012345.2
  Entrez Gene: NUFIP1 (a.k.a. NUFIP, Rsa1, bA540M5.1)
  Promoter: CMV
  Tag / fusion protein: FLAG (N terminal on backbone)
  Cloning method: Restriction Enzyme; 5′ cloning site SalI (unknown if destroyed); 3′ cloning site NotI (unknown if destroyed)
  Sequencing primers: 5′ CGCAAATGGGCGGTAGGCGTG
Terms and licenses: Academic/Nonprofit Terms; Industry Terms: Not Available to Industry
How to cite: pLJM60 FLAG NUFIP1 W40A was a gift from David Sabatini (Addgene plasmid # 110951 ; http://n2t.net/addgene:110951 ; RRID:Addgene_110951)
